>Addgene plasmid #173636 | Lenti-sgFbxw7#2/Cre | addgene full sequence | sequence record 362054 | Addgene NGS Result
CCACCTGACGTCGACGGATCGGGAGATCTCCCGATCCCCTATGGTGCACTCTCAGTACAATCTGCTCTGA
TGCCGCATAGTTAAGCCAGTATCTGCTCCCTGCTTGTGTGTTGGAGGTCGCTGAGTAGTGCGCGAGCAAA
ATTTAAGCTACAACAAGGCAAGGCTTGACCGACAATTGCATGAAGAATCTGCTTAGGGTTAGGCGTTTTG
CGCTGCTTCGCGATGTACGGGCCAGATATACGCGTTGACATTGATTATTGACTAGTTATTAATAGTAATC
AATTACGGGGTCATTAGTTCATAGCCCATATATGGAGTTCCGCGTTACATAACTTACGGTAAATGGCCCG
CCTGGCTGACCGCCCAACGACCCCCGCCCATTGACGTCAATAATGACGTATGTTCCCATAGTAACGCCAA
TAGGGACTTTCCATTGACGTCAATGGGTGGAGTATTTACGGTAAACTGCCCACTTGGCAGTACATCAAGT
GTATCATATGCCAAGTACGCCCCCTATTGACGTCAATGACGGTAAATGGCCCGCCTGGCATTATGCCCAG
TACATGACCTTATGGGACTTTCCTACTTGGCAGTACATCTACGTATTAGTCATCGCTATTACCATGGTGA
TGCGGTTTTGGCAGTACATCAATGGGCGTGGATAGCGGTTTGACTCACGGGGATTTCCAAGTCTCCACCC
CATTGACGTCAATGGGAGTTTGTTTTGGCACCAAAATCAACGGGACTTTCCAAAATGTCGTAACAACTCC
GCCCCATTGACGCAAATGGGCGGTAGGCGTGTACGGTGGGAGGTCTATATAAGCAGCGCGTTTTGCCTGT
ACTGGGTCTCTCTGGTTAGACCAGATCTGAGCCTGGGAGCTCTCTGGCTAACTAGGGAACCCACTGCTTA
AGCCTCAATAAAGCTTGCCTTGAGTGCTTCAAGTAGTGTGTGCCCGTCTGTTGTGTGACTCTGGTAACTA
GAGATCCCTCAGACCCTTTTAGTCAGTGTGGAAAATCTCTAGCAGTGGCGCCCGAACAGGGACTTGAAAG
CGAAAGGGAAACCAGAGGAGCTCTCTCGACGCAGGACTCGGCTTGCTGAAGCGCGCACGGCAAGAGGCGA
GGGGCGGCGACTGGTGAGTACGCCAAAAATTTTGACTAGCGGAGGCTAGAAGGAGAGAGATGGGTGCGAG
AGCGTCAGTATTAAGCGGGGGAGAATTAGATCGCGATGGGAAAAAATTCGGTTAAGGCCAGGGGGAAAGA
AAAAATATAAATTAAAACATATAGTATGGGCAAGCAGGGAGCTAGAACGATTCGCAGTTAATCCTGGCCT
GTTAGAAACATCAGAAGGCTGTAGACAAATACTGGGACAGCTACAACCATCCCTTCAGACAGGATCAGAA
GAACTTAGATCATTATATAATACAGTAGCAACCCTCTATTGTGTGCATCAAAGGATAGAGATAAAAGACA
CCAAGGAAGCTTTAGACAAGATAGAGGAAGAGCAAAACAAAAGTAAGACCACCGCACAGCAAGCGGCCGG
CCGCTGATCTTCAGACCTGGAGGAGGAGATATGAGGGACAATTGGAGAAGTGAATTATATAAATATAAAG
TAGTAAAAATTGAACCATTAGGAGTAGCACCCACCAAGGCAAAGAGAAGAGTGGTGCAGAGAGAAAAAAG
AGCAGTGGGAATAGGAGCTTTGTTCCTTGGGTTCTTGGGAGCAGCAGGAAGCACTATGGGCGCAGCGTCA
ATGACGCTGACGGTACAGGCCAGACAATTATTGTCTGGTATAGTGCAGCAGCAGAACAATTTGCTGAGGG
CTATTGAGGCGCAACAGCATCTGTTGCAACTCACAGTCTGGGGCATCAAGCAGCTCCAGGCAAGAATCCT
GGCTGTGGAAAGATACCTAAAGGATCAACAGCTCCTGGGGATTTGGGGTTGCTCTGGAAAACTCATTTGC
ACCACTGCTGTGCCTTGGAATGCTAGTTGGAGTAATAAATCTCTGGAACAGATTTGGAATCACACGACCT
GGATGGAGTGGGACAGAGAAATTAACAATTACACAAGCTTAATACACTCCTTAATTGAAGAATCGCAAAA
CCAGCAAGAAAAGAATGAACAAGAATTATTGGAATTAGATAAATGGGCAAGTTTGTGGAATTGGTTTAAC
ATAACAAATTGGCTGTGGTATATAAAATTATTCATAATGATAGTAGGAGGCTTGGTAGGTTTAAGAATAG
TTTTTGCTGTACTTTCTATAGTGAATAGAGTTAGGCAGGGATATTCACCATTATCGTTTCAGACCCACCT
CCCAACCCCGAGGGGACCCGACAGGCCCGAAGGAATAGAAGAAGAAGGTGGAGAGAGAGACAGAGACAGA
TCCATTCGATTAGTGAACGGATCGGCACTGCGTGCGCCAATTCTGCAGACAAATGGCAGTATTCATCCAC
AATTTTAAAAGAAAAGGGGGGATTGGGGGGTACAGTGCAGGGGAAAGAATAGTAGACATAATAGCAACAG
ACATACAAACTAAAGAATTACAAAAACAAATTACAAAAATTCAAAATTTTCGGGTTTATTACAGGGACAG
CAGAGATCCAGTTTGGTTAGTACCGGGCCCGCTCTAGCCCTGCAGGAACTGTTTAAACTGTGAGGGCCTA
TTTCCCATGATTCCTTCATATTTGCATATACGATACAAGGCTGTTAGAGAGATAATTGGAATTAATTTGA
CTGTAAACACAAAGATATTAGTACAAAATACGTGACGTAGAAAGTAATAATTTCTTGGGTAGTTTGCAGT
TTTAAAATTATGTTTTAAAATGGACTATCATATGCTTACCGTAACTTGAAAGTATTTCGATTTCTTGGCT
TTATATATCTTGTGGAAAGGACCAAACACCGTGAACATGGTACAAGGCCAGGTTTTAGAGCTAGAAATAG
CAAGTTAAAATAAGGCTAGTCCGTTATCAACTTGAAAAAGTGGCACCGAGTCGGTGCTTTTTTGTTTGGC
GCGCCTATGGCTTAATTAACATGGCGGCCGCATTCTACCGGGTAGGGGAGGCGCTTTTCCCAAGGCAGTC
TGGAGCATGCGCTTTAGCAGCCCCGCTGGGCACTTGGCGCTACACAAGTGGCCTCTGGCCTCGCACACAT
TCCACATCCACCGGTAGGCGCCAACCGGCTCCGTTCTTTGGTGGCCCCTTCGCGCCACCTTCTACTCCTC
CCCTAGTCAGGAAGTTCCCCCCCGCCCCGCAGCTCGCGTCGTGCAGGACGTGACAAATGGAAGTAGCACG
TCTCACTAGTCTCGTGCAGATGGACAGCACCGCTGAGCAATGGAAGCGGGTAGGCCTTTGGGGCAGCGGC
CAATAGCAGCTTTGCTCCTTCGCTTTCTGGGCTCAGAGGCTGGGAAGGGGTGGGTCCGGGGGCGGGCTCA
GGGGCGGGCTCAGGGGCGGGGCGGGCGCCCGAAGGTCCTCCGGAGGCCCGGCATTCTGCACGCTTCAAAA
GCGCACGTCTGCCGCGCTGTTCTCCTCTTCCTCATCTCCGGGACCCGGGATGCCCAAGAAGAAGAGGAAG
GTGTCCAATTTACTGACCGTACACCAAAATTTGCCTGCATTACCGGTCGATGCAACGAGTGATGAGGTTC
GCAAGAACCTGATGGACATGTTCAGGGATCGCCAGGCGTTTTCTGAGCATACCTGGAAAATGCTTCTGTC
CGTTTGCCGGTCGTGGGCGGCATGGTGCAAGTTGAATAACCGGAAATGGTTTCCCGCAGAACCTGAAGAT
GTTCGCGATTATCTTCTATATCTTCAGGCGCGCGGTCTGGCAGTAAAAACTATCCAGCAACATTTGGGCC
AGCTAAACATGCTTCATCGTCGGTCCGGGCTGCCACGACCAAGTGACAGCAATGCTGTTTCACTGGTTAT
GCGGCGGATCCGAAAAGAAAACGTTGATGCCGGTGAACGTGCAAAACAGGCTCTAGCGTTCGAACGCACT
GATTTCGACCAGGTTCGTTCACTCATGGAAAATAGCGATCGCTGCCAGGATATACGTAATCTGGCATTTC
TGGGGATTGCTTATAACACCCTGTTACGTATAGCCGAAATTGCCAGGATCAGGGTTAAAGATATCTCACG
TACTGACGGTGGGAGAATGTTAATCCATATTGGCAGAACGAAAACGCTGGTTAGCACCGCAGGTGTAGAG
AAGGCACTTAGCCTGGGGGTAACTAAACTGGTCGAGCGATGGATTTCCGTCTCTGGTGTAGCTGATGATC
CGAATAACTACCTGTTTTGCCGGGTCAGAAAAAATGGTGTTGCCGCGCCATCTGCCACCAGCCAGCTATC
AACTCGCGCCCTGGAAGGGATTTTTGAAGCAACTCATCGATTGATTTACGGCGCTAAGGATGACTCTGGT
CAGAGATACCTGGCCTGGTCTGGACACAGTGCCCGTGTCGGAGCCGCGCGAGATATGGCCCGCGCTGGAG
TTTCAATACCGGAGATCATGCAAGCTGGTGGCTGGACCAATGTAAATATTGTCATGAACTATATCCGTAA
CCTGGATAGTGAAACAGGGGCAATGGTGCGCCTGCTGGAAGATGGCGATTAGCCATGTTTAAGGGTTCCG
GTTCCACTAGGTACAATTCGATATCAAGCTTATCGATAATCAACCTCTGGATTACAAAATTTGTGAAAGA
TTGACTGGTATTCTTAACTATGTTGCTCCTTTTACGCTATGTGGATACGCTGCTTTAATGCCTTTGTATC
ATGCTATTGCTTCCCGTATGGCTTTCATTTTCTCCTCCTTGTATAAATCCTGGTTGCTGTCTCTTTATGA
GGAGTTGTGGCCCGTTGTCAGGCAACGTGGCGTGGTGTGCACTGTGTTTGCTGACGCAACCCCCACTGGT
TGGGGCATTGCCACCACCTGTCAGCTCCTTTCCGGGACTTTCGCTTTCCCCCTCCCTATTGCCACGGCGG
AACTCATCGCCGCCTGCCTTGCCCGCTGCTGGACAGGGGCTCGGCTGTTGGGCACTGACAATTCCGTGGT
GTTGTCGGGGAAATCATCGTCCTTTCCTTGGCTGCTCGCCTGTGTTGCCACCTGGATTCTGCGCGGGACG
TCCTTCTGCTACGTCCCTTCGGCCCTCAATCCAGCGGACCTTCCTTCCCGCGGCCTGCTGCCGGCTCTGC
GGCCTCTTCCGCGTCTTCGCCTTCGCCCTCAGACGAGTCGGATCTCCCTTTGGGCCGCCTCCCCGCATCG
ATACCGTCGACCTCGATCGAGACCTAGAAAAACATGGAGCAATCACAAGTAGCAATACAGCAGCTACCAA
TGCTGATTGTGCCTGGCTAGAAGCACAAGAGGAGGAGGAGGTGGGTTTTCCAGTCACACCTCAGGTACCT
TTAAGACCAATGACTTACAAGGCAGCTGTAGATCTTAGCCACTTTTTAAAAGAAAAGGGGGGACTGGAAG
GGCTAATTCACTCCCAACGAAGACAAGATATCCTTGATCTGTGGATCTACCACACACAAGGCTACTTCCC
TGATTGGCAGAACTACACACCAGGGCCAGGGATCAGATATCCACTGACCTTTGGATGGTGCTACAAGCTA
GTACCAGTTGAGCAAGAGAAGGTAGAAGAAGCCAATGAAGGAGAGAACACCCGCTTGTTACACCCTGTGA
GCCTGCATGGGATGGATGACCCGGAGAGAGAAGTATTAGAGTGGAGGTTTGACAGCCGCCTAGCATTTCA
TCACATGGCCCGAGAGCTGCATCCGGACTGTACTGGGTCTCTCTGGTTAGACCAGATCTGAGCCTGGGAG
CTCTCTGGCTAACTAGGGAACCCACTGCTTAAGCCTCAATAAAGCTTGCCTTGAGTGCTTCAAGTAGTGT
GTGCCCGTCTGTTGTGTGACTCTGGTAACTAGAGATCCCTCAGACCCTTTTAGTCAGTGTGGAAAATCTC
TAGCAGCATGTGAGCAAAAGGCCAGCAAAAGGCCAGGAACCGTAAAAAGGCCGCGTTGCTGGCGTTTTTC
CATAGGCTCCGCCCCCCTGACGAGCATCACAAAAATCGACGCTCAAGTCAGAGGTGGCGAAACCCGACAG
GACTATAAAGATACCAGGCGTTTCCCCCTGGAAGCTCCCTCGTGCGCTCTCCTGTTCCGACCCTGCCGCT
TACCGGATACCTGTCCGCCTTTCTCCCTTCGGGAAGCGTGGCGCTTTCTCATAGCTCACGCTGTAGGTAT
CTCAGTTCGGTGTAGGTCGTTCGCTCCAAGCTGGGCTGTGTGCACGAACCCCCCGTTCAGCCCGACCGCT
GCGCCTTATCCGGTAACTATCGTCTTGAGTCCAACCCGGTAAGACACGACTTATCGCCACTGGCAGCAGC
CACTGGTAACAGGATTAGCAGAGCGAGGTATGTAGGCGGTGCTACAGAGTTCTTGAAGTGGTGGCCTAAC
TACGGCTACACTAGAAGAACAGTATTTGGTATCTGCGCTCTGCTGAAGCCAGTTACCTTCGGAAAAAGAG
TTGGTAGCTCTTGATCCGGCAAACAAACCACCGCTGGTAGCGGTGGTTTTTTTGTTTGCAAGCAGCAGAT
TACGCGCAGAAAAAAAGGATCTCAAGAAGATCCTTTGATCTTTTCTACGGGGTCTGACGCTCAGTGGAAC
GAAAACTCACGTTAAGGGATTTTGGTCATGAGATTATCAAAAAGGATCTTCACCTAGATCCTTTTAAATT
AAAAATGAAGTTTTAAATCAATCTAAAGTATATATGAGTAAACTTGGTCTGACAGTTACCAATGCTTAAT
CAGTGAGGCACCTATCTCAGCGATCTGTCTATTTCGTTCATCCATAGTTGCCTGACTCCCCGTCGTGTAG
ATAACTACGATACGGGAGGGCTTACCATCTGGCCCCAGTGCTGCAATGATACCGCGAGACCCACGCTCAC
CGGCTCCAGATTTATCAGCAATAAACCAGCCAGCCGGAAGGGCCGAGCGCAGAAGTGGTCCTGCAACTTT
ATCCGCCTCCATCCAGTCTATTAATTGTTGCCGGGAAGCTAGAGTAAGTAGTTCGCCAGTTAATAGTTTG
CGCAACGTTGTTGCCATTGCTACAGGCATCGTGGTGTCACGCTCGTCGTTTGGTATGGCTTCATTCAGCT
CCGGTTCCCAACGATCAAGGCGAGTTACATGATCCCCCATGTTGTGCAAAAAAGCGGTTAGCTCCTTCGG
TCCTCCGATCGTTGTCAGAAGTAAGTTGGCCGCAGTGTTATCACTCATGGTTATGGCAGCACTGCATAAT
TCTCTTACTGTCATGCCATCCGTAAGATGCTTTTCTGTGACTGGTGAGTACTCAACCAAGTCATTCTGAG
AATAGTGTATGCGGCGACCGAGTTGCTCTTGCCCGGCGTCAATACGGGATAATACCGCGCCACATAGCAG
AACTTTAAAAGTGCTCATCATTGGAAAACGTTCTTCGGGGCGAAAACTCTCAAGGATCTTACCGCTGTTG
AGATCCAGTTCGATGTAACCCACTCGTGCACCCAACTGATCTTCAGCATCTTTTACTTTCACCAGCGTTT
CTGGGTGAGCAAAAACAGGAAGGCAAAATGCCGCAAAAAAGGGAATAAGGGCGACACGGAAATGTTGAAT
ACTCATACTCTTCCTTTTTCAATATTATTGAAGCATTTATCAGGGTTATTGTCTCATGAGCGGATACATA
TTTGAATGTATTTAGAAAAATAAACAAATAGGGGTTCCGCGCACATTTCCCCGAAAAGTG
Features (pLannotate 1.2.2; 21 found; start..end, strand, type, name):
     40..92      -  misc_feature   bom (fragment): basis of mobility region from pBR322
    247..626     +  enhancer       CMV enhancer: human cytomegalovirus immediate early enhancer
    627..826     +  promoter       CMV promoter: human cytomegalovirus (CMV) immediate early promoter
    844..1024    +  LTR            5' LTR (truncated): truncated 5' long terminal repeat (LTR) from HIV-1
   1071..1196    +  misc_feature   HIV-1 Ψ: packaging signal of human immunodeficiency virus type 1
   1180..1518    +  CDS            HIV-1 gag (fragment): gag protein from human immunodeficiency virus 1; gag
   1693..1926    +  misc_feature   RRE: The Rev response element (RRE) of HIV-1 allows for Rev-dependent mRNA export from the nucleus to the cytoplasm.
   2303..2403    +  CDS            Rev (fragment): human immunodeficiency virus 1 (HIV-1) Rev protein; rev; enhances nuclear export of unspliced and incompletely spliced viral mRNAs
   2453..2570    +  misc_feature   cPPT/CTS: central polypurine tract and central termination sequence of HIV-1
   2652..2892    +  promoter       U6 promoter: RNA polymerase III promoter for human U6 snRNA
   2922..2997    +  misc_RNA       gRNA scaffold: guide RNA scaffold for the Streptococcus pyogenes CRISPR/Cas9 system
   3050..3542    +  promoter       PGK promoter: mouse phosphoglycerate kinase 1 promoter
   3572..4602    +  CDS            Cre (fragment): site-specific recombinase Cre is a site-specific recombinase from bacteriophage P1. Recombination occurs at loxP sequences.
   4635..4658    +  misc_feature   MCS (fragment): pBluescript multiple cloning site
   4658..5246    +  misc_feature   WPRE: woodchuck hepatitis virus posttranscriptional regulatory element
   5247..5266    +  misc_feature   MCS (fragment): pBluescript multiple cloning site
   5268..5768    +  CDS            nef (fragment): NEF_HV1LA - Experimental evidence at protein level: Swiss-Prot protein existence level 1. Extracellular Nef protein targets CD4(+) T-lymphocytes for apoptosis by interacting with CXCR4 surface receptors. From Human immunodeficiency virus type 1 group M subtype B (isolate Lai) (HIV-1).
   5775..5955    +  LTR            5' LTR (truncated): truncated 5' long terminal repeat (LTR) from HIV-1
   6017..6605    -  rep_origin     ori: high-copy-number ColE1/pMB1/pBR322/pUC origin of replication
   6776..7636    -  CDS            AmpR: β-lactamase; bla; confers resistance to ampicillin, carbenicillin, and related antibiotics
   7637..7741    -  promoter       AmpR promoter: bla
