[The description below was written by a language model from this plasmid's Addgene catalogue record and pLannotate feature annotations shown in this document.]
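Description:
Lenti-sgFbxw7#2/Cre is an HIV-1-derived lentiviral transfer plasmid built on the pLL3.3 backbone that delivers a CRISPR guide RNA against mouse Fbxw7 together with Cre recombinase. In bacteria it is maintained through a high-copy ColE1/pUC-type origin and selected with ampicillin via the β-lactamase gene. The recorded sequence is about 7.8 kb. No mammalian drug-selection marker or fluorescent reporter is annotated.

The viral portion begins with a CMV enhancer/promoter fused to a truncated 5' LTR, an arrangement that drives Tat-independent transcription of the viral genome in packaging cells. This is followed by the Ψ packaging signal with a gag fragment, the Rev response element for nuclear export of the unspliced genome, and the cPPT/CTS, which aids nuclear import. Two expression units sit between the LTRs. A human U6 RNA polymerase III promoter drives the Fbxw7-targeting spacer fused to the Streptococcus pyogenes Cas9 guide scaffold, and a mouse PGK promoter drives Cre, followed by a WPRE to enhance transcript stability and expression. A nef fragment and a second truncated LTR close the provirus.

The plasmid encodes no Cas9, so editing depends on Cas9 supplied by the target cells or animal. Cre acts on loxP-flanked alleles in transduced cells, so a single vector can switch on or delete conditional alleles while the guide directs disruption of Fbxw7. The associated publication concerns functional analysis of tumour suppressors in oncogenic KRAS-driven lung cancer. This fits use of the vector to initiate tumours and inactivate a candidate suppressor in Cre-responsive mouse models, although the record does not specify the host genotype.
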