Addgene plasmid #173636: Lenti-sgFbxw7#2/Cre
Purpose: Expresses a Fbxw7-targeting gRNA and Cre-recombinase
Depositing lab: Charles Swanton. Depositing organization: University College London. Publication: A functional taxonomy of tumor suppression in oncogenic KRAS-driven lung cancer. Cai H, Chew SK, Li C, Tsai MK, Andrejka L, Murray CW, Hughes NW, Shuldiner EG, Ashkin EL, Tang R, Hung KL, Chen LC, Lee SYC, Yousefi M, Lin WY, Kunder CA, Cong L, McFarland CD, Petrov DA, Swanton C, Winslow MM. Cancer Discov. 2021 Feb 19. pii: 2159-8290.CD-20-1325. doi: 10.1158/2159-8290.CD-20-1325. PubMed 33608386.
Backbone
  Vector backbone: pLL3.3
  Vector type: Lentiviral, Cre/Lox, CRISPR
Growth in bacteria
  Bacterial resistance: Ampicillin, 100 μg/mL
  Growth temperature: 37°C
  Growth strain: NEB Stable
  Copy number: High Copy
Gene/Insert
  Gene/Insert name: gRNA targeting Fbxw7
  gRNA/shRNA sequence: TGAACATGGTACAAGGCCAG
  Species: M. musculus (mouse)
  Entrez Gene: Fbxw7 (a.k.a. 1110001A17Rik, AGO, Cdc4, Fbw7, Fbwd6, Fbx30, Fbxo30, Fbxw6, SEL-10)
  Cloning method: Restriction Enzyme; 5′ cloning site unknown (unknown if destroyed); 3′ cloning site unknown (unknown if destroyed)
Terms and licenses: Academic/Nonprofit Terms; Industry Terms: Not Available to Industry
How to cite: Lenti-sgFbxw7#2/Cre was a gift from Charles Swanton (Addgene plasmid # 173636 ; http://n2t.net/addgene:173636 ; RRID:Addgene_173636)
